Addgene plasmid #84228: Osa-pCAMBIA-1301-STTM820
Purpose: Disturb the expression of miR820 in rice
Depositing lab: Guiliang Tang. Depositing organization: Michigan Technological University. Publication: Effective small RNA destruction by the expression of a short tandem target mimic in Arabidopsis. Yan J, Gu Y, Jia X, Kang W, Pan S, Tang X, Chen X, Tang G. Plant Cell. 2012 Feb;24(2):415-27. doi: 10.1105/tpc.111.094144. Epub 2012 Feb 17. PubMed 22345490.
Backbone
  Vector backbone: pCAMBIA-1301
  Backbone manufacturer: CAMBIA Company
  Backbone size w/o insert (bp): 11827
  Vector type: Bacterial Expression, Yeast Expression, Plant Expression
  Selectable markers: Hygromycin
Growth in bacteria
  Bacterial resistance: Chloramphenicol and Kanamycin, 25 & 50 μg/mL
  Growth temperature: 37°C
  Growth strain: DH5alpha
  Copy number: Unknown
Gene/Insert
  Gene/Insert name: miR820 (alt name: Osa-miR820)
  Species: Rice
  Insert size (bp): 2846
  GenBank ID: miRBase (MI0005263-MI0005265)
  Promoter: 2x35S
  Cloning method: Restriction Enzyme; 5′ cloning site PacI (unknown if destroyed); 3′ cloning site PacI (unknown if destroyed)
  Sequencing primers: 5′ 35S promoter; 3′ AGGTTTAGTCGTCTCGTGTCTG
Terms and licenses: Academic/Nonprofit Terms; Industry Terms: Not Available to Industry
Depositor comments: This plasmid used to disturb miR820’s expression by STTM method invented by Dr. Guiliang Tang’s Lab in Michigan Technological University (Plant cell, 2012), Houghton, MI, USA. The method used to construct this plasmid refers to Tang et al., (Methods, 2012) with minor revision The STTM sequence in this plasmid may contain discrepancies compared to the reference sequence(s). According to the depositing lab, these mutations should not affect plasmid function. For additional published information regarding this plasmid, please see https://www.cell.com/molecular-plant/pdf/S1674-2052(18)30275-2.pdf?_returnURL=https%3A%2F%2Flinkinghub.elsevier.com%2Fretrieve%2Fpii%2FS1674205218302752%3Fshowall%3Dtrue#
How to cite: Osa-pCAMBIA-1301-STTM820 was a gift from Guiliang Tang (Addgene plasmid # 84228 ; http://n2t.net/addgene:84228 ; RRID:Addgene_84228)
