[The description below was written by a language model from this plasmid's Addgene catalogue record and pLannotate feature annotations shown in this document.]
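Description:
Osa-pCAMBIA-1301-STTM820 is an Agrobacterium binary vector built on pCAMBIA-1301 for knocking down the activity of microRNA miR820 in rice using the short tandem target mimic (STTM) approach. The backbone carries the usual pCAMBIA maintenance functions: a ColE1/pBR322-type origin with the bom mobilisation region for E. coli, the pVS1 oriV with RepA and StaA for stable replication in Agrobacterium, and a kanamycin resistance gene outside the T-DNA. The record lists chloramphenicol together with kanamycin for bacterial selection. This fits the feature table, which shows a chloramphenicol acetyltransferase gene lying next to the STTM cassette along with T7 and SP6 promoters and origin fragments. These appear to be remnants of an intermediate cloning vector carried in with the roughly 2.8 kb PacI fragment.

Between the nopaline-type left and right T-DNA borders there are three plant expression units. The STTM cassette is driven by a duplicated CaMV 35S promoter (2x35S) and ends in a CaMV poly(A) signal. The short gap between them is where the mimic itself should sit, although it is not annotated. An STTM transcript generally carries two non-cleavable miRNA binding sites joined by a spacer, which sequester the target small RNA and trigger its degradation. An enhanced 35S promoter drives hygromycin phosphotransferase for selection of transformed plant tissue. A further 35S promoter drives a catalase-intron-containing GUS reporter with a His tag and NOS terminator, which allows histochemical confirmation of transformation without bacterial background. The depositor notes that the STTM sequence may differ slightly from the reference without affecting function. The construct is intended for functional studies of miR820 in rice.
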