Features (pLannotate 1.2.2; 36 found; start..end, strand, type, name):
      1..346     +  promoter       CaMV 35S promoter: strong constitutive promoter from cauliflower mosaic virus
    298..344     +  promoter       minimal CaMV 35S promoter: minimal 35S promoter from cauliflower mosaic virus
    517..683     +  polyA_signal   CaMV poly(A) signal: cauliflower mosaic virus polyadenylation signal
   1245..1263    -  promoter       SP6 promoter: promoter for bacteriophage SP6 RNA polymerase
   1328..1987    -  CDS            CmR: chloramphenicol acetyltransferase; cat; confers resistance to chloramphenicol
   1988..2024    -  promoter       cat promoter (fragment): promoter of the E. coli cat gene encoding chloramphenicol acetyltransferase
   2024..2052    -  promoter       tet promoter: E. coli promoter for tetracycline efflux protein gene
   2114..2282    -  rep_origin     ori (fragment): high-copy-number ColE1/pMB1/pBR322/pUC origin of replication
   2295..2326    -  misc_feature   MCS (fragment): pUC18/19 multiple cloning site
   2357..2379    -  protein_bind   lac operator (fragment): The lac repressor binds to the lac operator to inhibit transcription in E. coli. This inhibition can be relieved by adding lactose or isopropyl-β-D-thiogalactopyranoside (IPTG). lac repressor encoded by lacI
   2383..2413    -  promoter       lac promoter: promoter for the E. coli lac operon
   2428..2449    -  protein_bind   CAP binding site: CAP binding activates transcription in the presence of cAMP. E. coli catabolite activator protein
   2462..2550    -  CDS            lacI (fragment): lac repressor; lacI; The lac repressor binds to the lac operator to inhibit transcription in E. coli. This inhibition can be relieved by adding lactose or isopropyl-β-D-thiogalactopyranoside (IPTG).
   2640..3316    +  promoter       CaMV 35S promoter (enhanced): cauliflower mosaic virus 35S promoter with a duplicated enhancer region
   3383..4408    +  CDS            HygR: hygromycin B phosphotransferase confers resistance to hygromycin
   4449..4623    +  polyA_signal   CaMV poly(A) signal: cauliflower mosaic virus polyadenylation signal
   4701..4725    -  misc_feature   LB T-DNA repeat: left border repeat from nopaline C58 T-DNA
   5150..5944    +  CDS            KanR: aminoglycoside phosphotransferase; aphA-3; confers resistance to kanamycin
   6031..6619    +  rep_origin     ori: high-copy-number ColE1/pMB1/pBR322/pUC origin of replication
   6805..6945    -  misc_feature   bom: basis of mobility region from pBR322
   7047..7086    -  CDS            rop (fragment): Rop protein, which maintains plasmids at low copy number; rop
   7289..7483    -  rep_origin     pVS1 oriV: origin of replication for the Pseudomonas plasmid pVS1 (Heeb et al., 2000)
   7549..8622    -  CDS            pVS1 RepA: replication protein from the Pseudomonas plasmid pVS1 (Heeb et al., 2000)
   9051..9680    -  CDS            pVS1 StaA: stability protein from the Pseudomonas plasmid pVS1 (Heeb et al., 2000)
  10240..10641   -  CDS            Y4CG_SINFN (fragment): Protein inferred from homology: Swiss-Prot protein existence level 3. From Sinorhizobium fredii (strain NBRC 101917 / NGR234).
  10981..11005   -  misc_feature   RB T-DNA repeat: right border repeat from nopaline C58 T-DNA
  11027..11279   -  terminator     NOS terminator: nopaline synthase terminator and poly(A) signal
  11314..11332   -  CDS            9xHis (fragment): 9xHis affinity tag
  11338..13360   -  CDS            GUS (fragment): β-glucuronidase This version of the gusA gene has a 5' extension with a catalase intron to ensure expression in plants but not bacteria.
  13381..13722   -  promoter       CaMV 35S promoter: strong constitutive promoter from cauliflower mosaic virus
  13962..14116   -  CDS            lacZα (fragment): LacZα fragment of β-galactosidase; lacZ fragment
  14119..14136   -  misc_feature   MCS (fragment): pUC18/19 multiple cloning site
  14144..14168   +  rep_origin     ori (fragment): high-copy-number ColE1/pMB1/pBR322/pUC origin of replication
  14193..14234   -  rep_origin     ori (fragment): high-copy-number ColE1/pMB1/pBR322/pUC origin of replication
  14339..14357   +  promoter       T7 promoter: promoter for bacteriophage T7 RNA polymerase
  14426..14714   +  promoter       CaMV 35S promoter (fragment): strong constitutive promoter from cauliflower mosaic virus
>Addgene plasmid #84228 | Osa-pCAMBIA-1301-STTM820 | addgene full sequence | sequence record 174339 | Addgene NGS Result
TGAGACTTTTCAACAAAGGGTAATTTCGGGAAACCTCCTCGGATTCCATTGCCCAGCTATCTGTCACCTC
ATCGAAAGGACAGTAGAAAAGGAAGGTGGCTCCTACAAATGCCATCATTGCGATAAAGGAAAGGCTATCA
TTCAAGATGCCTCTGCCGACAGTGGTCCCAAAGATGGACCCCCACCCACGAGGAGCATCGTGGAAAAAGA
AGACGTTCCAACCACGTCTTCAAAGCAAGTGGATTGATGTGACATCTCCACTGACATAAGGGATGACGCA
CAACCCCACTATCCTTCGCAAGACCCTTCCTCTATATAAGGAAGTTCATTTCATTTGGAGAGGACAGCCC
AAGCTTCTGGTCCATCCCTAACGAGGCCGAGTTGTTGTTGTTATGGTCTAATTTAAATATGGTCTAAAGA
AGAAGAATCTGGTCCATCCCTAACGAGGCCGAGAATTCGGTACGCTGAAATCACCAGTCTCTCTCTACAA
ATCTATCTCTCTCTATTTTCTCCGTAAATAATGTGTGAGTAGTTTCCCGATAAGGGAAATTAGGGTTCTT
ATAGGGTTTCGCTCATGTGTTGAGCATATAAGAAACCCTTAGTATGTATTTGTATTTGTAAAATACTTCT
ATCAATAAAATTTCTAATTCCTAAAACCAAAATCCAGTACTAAAATCCAGATCTCCTAAAGTCCCTATAG
ATCTTTGTCGTGAATATAAACCAGACACGAGACGACTAGACCTGGAGCCCAGACGCCGTTCGAAGCTAGA
AGTACCGCTTAGGCAGGAGGCCGCTAGGGAAAAGATGCTAAGGCAGGGTTGGTTACGTTGACTCCCCCGT
AGGTTTGGTTTAAATATGATGAAGTGGACGGAAGGAAGGAGGAAGACAAGGAAGGATAAGGTTGCAGGCC
CTGTGCAAGGTAAGAAGATGGAAATTTGATAGAGGTACGCTACTATACTTATACTATACGCTAAGGGAAT
GATTGTATTTATACCCTATACCCCCTAATAACCCCTTATCAATTTAAGAAATAATCCGCATAAGCCCCCG
CTTAAAAATTGGTATCAGAGCCATGAATAGGTCTATGACCAAAACTCAAGAGGATAAAACCTCACCAAAA
TACGAAAGAGTCCTTAACTCTAAAGATAAAAGATCTTTCAAGATCAAAACTAGTTCCCTCACACCGGTGA
CGGGGATCGCATGCGACCTCTAGACCATCACATTGGAGCTTCAGCTGCTCGAGTTCTATAGTGTCACCTA
AATCGTATGTGTATGATACATAAGGTTATGTATTAATTGTAGCCGCGTTCTTACGTCGACGTACCAATTA
CGCCCCGCCCTGTCACTCATCGCAGTACTGTTGTAATTCATTAAGCATTCTGCCGACATGGAAGCCATCA
CAAACGGCATGATGAACCTGAATCGCCAGCGGCATCAGCACCTTGTCGCCTTGCGTATAATATTTGCCCA
TGGTGAAAACGGGGGCGAAGAAGTTGTCCATATTGGCCACGTTTAAATCAAAACTGGTGAAACTCACCCA
GGGATTGGCTGAGACGAAAAACATATTCTCAATAAACCCTTTAGGGAAATAGGCCAGGTTTTCACCGTAA
CACGCCACATCTTGCGAATATATGTGTAGAAACTGCCGGAAATCGTCGTGGTATTCACTCCAGAGCGATG
AAAACGTCTCAGTTTGCTCATGGAAAACGGTGTAACAAGGGTGAACACTATCCCATATTACCAGCTCACC
GTCTTTCATTGCCATACGGAACTCCGGATGAGCATTCATCAGGCGGGCAAGAATGTGAATAAAGGCCGGA
TAAAACTTGTGCTTATTTTTCTTTACGGTCTTTAAAAAGGCCGTAATATCCAGCTGAACGGTCTGGTTAT
AGGTACATTGAGCAACTGACTGAAATGCCTCAAAATGTTCTTTACGATGCCATTGGGATATATCAACGGT
GGTATATCCAGTGATTTCTTTCTCCATTTTAGCTTCCTTAGCTCCTGAAAATCTCGATAACTCATTAAAG
CTTATCGATGATAAGCTGTCAAACATGAGAATTTAGCCCGCCTAATGAGCGGGCTTTTTGTTGTGATCCG
CGTTGCTGGCGTTTTTCCATAGGCTCCGCCCCCCTGACGAGCATCACAAAAATCGACGCTCAAGTCAGAG
GTGGCGAAACCCGACAGGACTATAAAGATACCAGGCGTTTCCCCCCTGGAAGCTCCCTCGTGCGCTCTCC
TGTTCCGACCCTGCCGCTTACCGGATACCTGTCCGCCTTTCTTAATTAATCTAGCTAGAGGATCCCCGGG
TACCGAGCTCGAATTCGTAATCATGTCATAGCTGTTTCCTGTGTGAAATTGTTATCCGCTCACAATTCCA
CACAACATACGAGCCGGAAGCATAAAGTGTAAAGCCTGGGGTGCCTAATGAGTGAGCTAACTCACATTAA
TTGCGTTGCGCTCACTGCCCGCTTTCCAGTCGGGAAACCTGTCGTGCCAGCTGCATTAATGAATCGGCCA
ACGCGCGGGGAGAGGCGGTTTGCGTATTGGCTAGAGCAGCTTGCCAACATGGTGGAGCACGACACTCTCG
TCTACTCCAAGAATATCAAAGATACAGTCTCAGAAGACCAAAGGGCTATTGAGACTTTTCAACAAAGGGT
AATATCGGGAAACCTCCTCGGATTCCATTGCCCAGCTATCTGTCACTTCATCAAAAGGACAGTAGAAAAG
GAAGGTGGCACCTACAAATGCCATCATTGCGATAAAGGAAAGGCTATCGTTCAAGATGCCTCTGCCGACA
GTGGTCCCAAAGATGGACCCCCACCCACGAGGAGCATCGTGGAAAAAGAAGACGTTCCAACCACGTCTTC
AAAGCAAGTGGATTGATGTGAACATGGTGGAGCACGACACTCTCGTCTACTCCAAGAATATCAAAGATAC
AGTCTCAGAAGACCAAAGGGCTATTGAGACTTTTCAACAAAGGGTAATATCGGGAAACCTCCTCGGATTC
CATTGCCCAGCTATCTGTCACTTCATCAAAAGGACAGTAGAAAAGGAAGGTGGCACCTACAAATGCCATC
ATTGCGATAAAGGAAAGGCTATCGTTCAAGATGCCTCTGCCGACAGTGGTCCCAAAGATGGACCCCCACC
CACGAGGAGCATCGTGGAAAAAGAAGACGTTCCAACCACGTCTTCAAAGCAAGTGGATTGATGTGATATC
TCCACTGACGTAAGGGATGACGCACAATCCCACTATCCTTCGCAAGACCCTTCCTCTATATAAGGAAGTT
CATTTCATTTGGAGAGGACACGCTGAAATCACCAGTCTCTCTCTACAAATCTATCTCTCTCGAGCTTTCG
CAGATCCGGGGGGCAATGAGATATGAAAAAGCCTGAACTCACCGCGACGTCTGTCGAGAAGTTTCTGATC
GAAAAGTTCGACAGCGTCTCCGACCTGATGCAGCTCTCGGAGGGCGAAGAATCTCGTGCTTTCAGCTTCG
ATGTAGGAGGGCGTGGATATGTCCTGCGGGTAAATAGCTGCGCCGATGGTTTCTACAAAGATCGTTATGT
TTATCGGCACTTTGCATCGGCCGCGCTCCCGATTCCGGAAGTGCTTGACATTGGGGAGTTTAGCGAGAGC
CTGACCTATTGCATCTCCCGCCGTTCACAGGGTGTCACGTTGCAAGACCTGCCTGAAACCGAACTGCCCG
CTGTTCTACAACCGGTCGCGGAGGCTATGGATGCGATCGCTGCGGCCGATCTTAGCCAGACGAGCGGGTT
CGGCCCATTCGGACCGCAAGGAATCGGTCAATACACTACATGGCGTGATTTCATATGCGCGATTGCTGAT
CCCCATGTGTATCACTGGCAAACTGTGATGGACGACACCGTCAGTGCGTCCGTCGCGCAGGCTCTCGATG
AGCTGATGCTTTGGGCCGAGGACTGCCCCGAAGTCCGGCACCTCGTGCACGCGGATTTCGGCTCCAACAA
TGTCCTGACGGACAATGGCCGCATAACAGCGGTCATTGACTGGAGCGAGGCGATGTTCGGGGATTCCCAA
TACGAGGTCGCCAACATCTTCTTCTGGAGGCCGTGGTTGGCTTGTATGGAGCAGCAGACGCGCTACTTCG
AGCGGAGGCATCCGGAGCTTGCAGGATCGCCACGACTCCGGGCGTATATGCTCCGCATTGGTCTTGACCA
ACTCTATCAGAGCTTGGTTGACGGCAATTTCGATGATGCAGCTTGGGCGCAGGGTCGATGCGACGCAATC
GTCCGATCCGGAGCCGGGACTGTCGGGCGTACACAAATCGCCCGCAGAAGCGCGGCCGTCTGGACCGATG
GCTGTGTAGAAGTACTCGCCGATAGTGGAAACCGACGCCCCAGCACTCGTCCGAGGGCAAAGAAATAGAG
TAGATGCCGACCGGGATCTGTCGATCGACAAGCTCGAGTTTCTCCATAATAATGTGTGAGTAGTTCCCAG
ATAAGGGAATTAGGGTTCCTATAGGGTTTCGCTCATGTGTTGAGCATATAAGAAACCCTTAGTATGTATT
TGTATTTGTAAAATACTTCTATCAATAAAATTTCTAATTCCTAAAACCAAAATCCAGTACTAAAATCCAG
ATCCCCCGAATTAATTCGGCGTTAATTCAGTACATTAAAAACGTCCGCAATGTGTTATTAAGTTGTCTAA
GCGTCAATTTGTTTACACCACAATATATCCTGCCACCAGCCAGCCAACAGCTCCCCGACCGGCAGCTCGG
CACAAAATCACCACTCGATACAGGCAGCCCATCAGTCCGGGACGGCGTCAGCGGGAGAGCCGTTGTAAGG
CGGCAGACTTTGCTCATGTTACCGATGCTATTCGGAAGAACGGCAACTAAGCTGCCGGGTTTGAAACACG
GATGATCTCGCGGAGGGTAGCATGTTGATTGTAACGATGACAGAGCGTTGCTGCCTGTGATCACCGCGGT
TTCAAAATCGGCTCCGTCGATACTATGTTATACGCCAACTTTGAAAACAACTTTGAAAAAGCTGTTTTCT
GGTATTTAAGGTTTTAGAATGCAAGGAACAGTGAATTGGAGTTCGTCTTGTTATAATTAGCTTCTTGGGG
TATCTTTAAATACTGTAGAAAAGAGGAAGGAAATAATAAATGGCTAAAATGAGAATATCACCGGAATTGA
AAAAACTGATCGAAAAATACCGCTGCGTAAAAGATACGGAAGGAATGTCTCCTGCTAAGGTATATAAGCT
GGTGGGAGAAAATGAAAACCTATATTTAAAAATGACGGACAGCCGGTATAAAGGGACCACCTATGATGTG
GAACGGGAAAAGGACATGATGCTATGGCTGGAAGGAAAGCTGCCTGTTCCAAAGGTCCTGCACTTTGAAC
GGCATGATGGCTGGAGCAATCTGCTCATGAGTGAGGCCGATGGCGTCCTTTGCTCGGAAGAGTATGAAGA
TGAACAAAGCCCTGAAAAGATTATCGAGCTGTATGCGGAGTGCATCAGGCTCTTTCACTCCATCGACATA
TCGGATTGTCCCTATACGAATAGCTTAGACAGCCGCTTAGCCGAATTGGATTACTTACTGAATAACGATC
TGGCCGATGTGGATTGCGAAAACTGGGAAGAAGACACTCCATTTAAAGATCCGCGCGAGCTGTATGATTT
TTTAAAGACGGAAAAGCCCGAAGAGGAACTTGTCTTTTCCCACGGCGACCTGGGAGACAGCAACATCTTT
GTGAAAGATGGCAAAGTAAGTGGCTTTATTGATCTTGGGAGAAGCGGCAGGGCGGACAAGTGGTATGACA
TTGCCTTCTGCGTCCGGTCGATCAGGGAGGATATCGGGGAAGAACAGTATGTCGAGCTATTTTTTGACTT
ACTGGGGATCAAGCCTGATTGGGAGAAAATAAAATATTATATTTTACTGGATGAATTGTTTTAGTACCTA
GAATGCATGACCAAAATCCCTTAACGTGAGTTTTCGTTCCACTGAGCGTCAGACCCCGTAGAAAAGATCA
AAGGATCTTCTTGAGATCCTTTTTTTCTGCGCGTAATCTGCTGCTTGCAAACAAAAAAACCACCGCTACC
AGCGGTGGTTTGTTTGCCGGATCAAGAGCTACCAACTCTTTTTCCGAAGGTAACTGGCTTCAGCAGAGCG
CAGATACCAAATACTGTCCTTCTAGTGTAGCCGTAGTTAGGCCACCACTTCAAGAACTCTGTAGCACCGC
CTACATACCTCGCTCTGCTAATCCTGTTACCAGTGGCTGCTGCCAGTGGCGATAAGTCGTGTCTTACCGG
GTTGGACTCAAGACGATAGTTACCGGATAAGGCGCAGCGGTCGGGCTGAACGGGGGGTTCGTGCACACAG
CCCAGCTTGGAGCGAACGACCTACACCGAACTGAGATACCTACAGCGTGAGCTATGAGAAAGCGCCACGC
TTCCCGAAGGGAGAAAGGCGGACAGGTATCCGGTAAGCGGCAGGGTCGGAACAGGAGAGCGCACGAGGGA
GCTTCCAGGGGGAAACGCCTGGTATCTTTATAGTCCTGTCGGGTTTCGCCACCTCTGACTTGAGCGTCGA
TTTTTGTGATGCTCGTCAGGGGGGCGGAGCCTATGGAAAAACGCCAGCAACGCGGCCTTTTTACGGTTCC
TGGCCTTTTGCTGGCCTTTTGCTCACATGTTCTTTCCTGCGTTATCCCCTGATTCTGTGGATAACCGTAT
TACCGCCTTTGAGTGAGCTGATACCGCTCGCCGCAGCCGAACGACCGAGCGCAGCGAGTCAGTGAGCGAG
GAAGCGGAAGAGCGCCTGATGCGGTATTTTCTCCTTACGCATCTGTGCGGTATTTCACACCGCATATGGT
GCACTCTCAGTACAATCTGCTCTGATGCCGCATAGTTAAGCCAGTATACACTCCGCTATCGCTACGTGAC
TGGGTCATGGCTGCGCCCCGACACCCGCCAACACCCGCTGACGCGCCCTGACGGGCTTGTCTGCTCCCGG
CATCCGCTTACAGACAAGCTGTGACCGTCTCCGGGAGCTGCATGTGTCAGAGGTTTTCACCGTCATCACC
GAAACGCGCGAGGCAGGGTGCCTTGATGTGGGCGCCGGCGGTCGAGTGGCGACGGCGCGGCTTGTCCGCG
CCCTGGTAGATTGCCTGGCCGTAGGCCAGCCATTTTTGAGCGGCCAGCGGCCGCGATAGGCCGACGCGAA
GCGGCGGGGCGTAGGGAGCGCAGCGACCGAAGGGTAGGCGCTTTTTGCAGCTCTTCGGCTGTGCGCTGGC
CAGACAGTTATGCACAGGCCAGGCGGGTTTTAAGAGTTTTAATAAGTTTTAAAGAGTTTTAGGCGGAAAA
ATCGCCTTTTTTCTCTTTTATATCAGTCACTTACATGTGTGACCGGTTCCCAATGTACGGCTTTGGGTTC
CCAATGTACGGGTTCCGGTTCCCAATGTACGGCTTTGGGTTCCCAATGTACGTGCTATCCACAGGAAAGA
GACCTTTTCGACCTTTTTCCCCTGCTAGGGCAATTTGCCCTAGCATCTGCTCCGTACATTAGGAACCGGC
GGATGCTTCGCCCTCGATCAGGTTGCGGTAGCGCATGACTAGGATCGGGCCAGCCTGCCCCGCCTCCTCC
TTCAAATCGTACTCCGGCAGGTCATTTGACCCGATCAGCTTGCGCACGGTGAAACAGAACTTCTTGAACT
CTCCGGCGCTGCCACTGCGTTCGTAGATCGTCTTGAACAACCATCTGGCTTCTGCCTTGCCTGCGGCGCG
GCGTGCCAGGCGGTAGAGAAAACGGCCGATGCCGGGATCGATCAAAAAGTAATCGGGGTGAACCGTCAGC
ACGTCCGGGTTCTTGCCTTCTGTGATCTCGCGGTACATCCAATCAGCTAGCTCGATCTCGATGTACTCCG
GCCGCCCGGTTTCGCTCTTTACGATCTTGTAGCGGCTAATCAAGGCTTCACCCTCGGATACCGTCACCAG
GCGGCCGTTCTTGGCCTTCTTCGTACGCTGCATGGCAACGTGCGTGGTGTTTAACCGAATGCAGGTTTCT
ACCAGGTCGTCTTTCTGCTTTCCGCCATCGGCTCGCCGGCAGAACTTGAGTACGTCCGCAACGTGTGGAC
GGAACACGCGGCCGGGCTTGTCTCCCTTCCCTTCCCGGTATCGGTTCATGGATTCGGTTAGATGGGAAAC
CGCCATCAGTACCAGGTCGTAATCCCACACACTGGCCATGCCGGCCGGCCCTGCGGAAACCTCTACGTGC
CCGTCTGGAAGCTCGTAGCGGATCACCTCGCCAGCTCGTCGGTCACGCTTCGACAGACGGAAAACGGCCA
CGTCCATGATGCTGCGACTATCGCGGGTGCCCACGTCATAGAGCATCGGAACGAAAAAATCTGGTTGCTC
GTCGCCCTTGGGCGGCTTCCTAATCGACGGCGCACCGGCTGCCGGCGGTTGCCGGGATTCTTTGCGGATT
CGATCAGCGGCCGCTTGCCACGATTCACCGGGGCGTGCTTCTGCCTCGATGCGTTGCCGCTGGGCGGCCT
GCGCGGCCTTCAACTTCTCCACCAGGTCATCACCCAGCGCCGCGCCGATTTGTACCGGGCCGGATGGTTT
GCGACCGCTCACGCCGATTCCTCGGGCTTGGGGGTTCCAGTGCCATTGCAGGGCCGGCAGGCAACCCAGC
CGCTTACGCCTGGCCAACCGCCCGTTCCTCCACACATGGGGCATTCCACGGCGTCGGTGCCTGGTTGTTC
TTGATTTTCCATGCCGCCTCCTTTAGCCGCTAAAATTCATCTACTCATTTATTCATTTGCTCATTTACTC
TGGTAGCTGCGCGATGTATTCAGATAGCAGCTCGGTAATGGTCTTGCCTTGGCGTACCGCGTACATCTTC
AGCTTGGTGTGATCCTCCGCCGGCAACTGAAAGTTGACCCGCTTCATGGCTGGCGTGTCTGCCAGGCTGG
CCAACGTTGCAGCCTTGCTGCTGCGTGCGCTCGGACGGCCGGCACTTAGCGTGTTTGTGCTTTTGCTCAT
TTTCTCTTTACCTCATTAACTCAAATGAGTTTTGATTTAATTTCAGCGGCCAGCGCCTGGACCTCGCGGG
CAGCGTCGCCCTCGGGTTCTGATTCAAGAACGGTTGTGCCGGCGGCGGCAGTGCCTGGGTAGCTCACGCG
CTGCGTGATACGGGACTCAAGAATGGGCAGCTCGTACCCGGCCAGCGCCTCGGCAACCTCACCGCCGATG
CGCGTGCCTTTGATCGCCCGCGACACGACAAAGGCCGCTTGTAGCCTTCCATCCGTGACCTCAATGCGCT
GCTTAACCAGCTCCACCAGGTCGGCGGTGGCCCATATGTCGTAAGGGCTTGGCTGCACCGGAATCAGCAC
GAAGTCGGCTGCCTTGATCGCGGACACAGCCAAGTCCGCCGCCTGGGGCGCTCCGTCGATCACTACGAAG
TCGCGCCGGCCGATGGCCTTCACGTCGCGGTCAATCGTCGGGCGGTCGATGCCGACAACGGTTAGCGGTT
GATCTTCCCGCACGGCCGCCCAATCGCGGGCACTGCCCTGGGGATCGGAATCGACTAACAGAACATCGGC
CCCGGCGAGTTGCAGGGCGCGGGCTAGATGGGTTGCGATGGTCGTCTTGCCTGACCCGCCTTTCTGGTTA
AGTACAGCGATAACCTTCATGCGTTCCCCTTGCGTATTTGTTTATTTACTCATCGCATCATATACGCAGC
GACCGCATGACGCAAGCTGTTTTACTCAAATACACATCACCTTTTTAGACGGCGGCGCTCGGTTTCTTCA
GCGGCCAAGCTGGCCGGCCAGGCCGCCAGCTTGGCATCAGACAAACCGGCCAGGATTTCATGCAGCCGCA
CGGTTGAGACGTGCGCGGGCGGCTCGAACACGTACCCGGCCGCGATCATCTCCGCCTCGATCTCTTCGGT
AATGAAAAACGGTTCGTCCTGGCCGTCCTGGTGCGGTTTCATGCTTGTTCCTCTTGGCGTTCATTCTCGG
CGGCCGCCAGGGCGTCGGCCTCGGTCAATGCGTCCTCACGGAAGGCACCGCGCCGCCTGGCCTCGGTGGG
CGTCACTTCCTCGCTGCGCTCAAGTGCGCGGTACAGGGTCGAGCGATGCACGCCAAGCAGTGCAGCCGCC
TCTTTCACGGTGCGGCCTTCCTGGTCGATCAGCTCGCGGGCGTGCGCGATCTGTGCCGGGGTGAGGGTAG
GGCGGGGGCCAAACTTCACGCCTCGGGCCTTGGCGGCCTCGCGCCCGCTCCGGGTGCGGTCGATGATTAG
GGAACGCTCGAACTCGGCAATGCCGGCGAACACGGTCAACACCATGCGGCCGGCCGGCGTGGTGGTGTCG
GCCCACGGCTCTGCCAGGCTACGCAGGCCCGCGCCGGCCTCCTGGATGCGCTCGGCAATGTCCAGTAGGT
CGCGGGTGCTGCGGGCCAGGCGGTCTAGCCTGGTCACTGTCACAACGTCGCCAGGGCGTAGGTGGTCAAG
CATCCTGGCCAGCTCCGGGCGGTCGCGCCTGGTGCCGGTGATCTTCTCGGAAAACAGCTTGGTGCAGCCG
GCCGCGTGCAGTTCGGCCCGTTGGTTGGTCAAGTCCTGGTCGTCGGTGCTGACGCGGGCATAGCCCAGCA
GGCCAGCGGCGGCGCTCTTGTTCATGGCGTAATGTCTCCGGTTCTAGTCGCAAGTATTCTACTTTATGCG
ACTAAAACACGCGACAAGAAAACGCCAGGAAAAGGGCAGGGCGGCAGCCTGTCGCGTAACTTAGGACTTG
TGCGACATGTCGTTTTCAGAAGACGGCTGCACTGAACGTCAGAAGCCGACTGCACTATAGCAGCGGAGGG
GTTGGATCAAAGTACTTTGATCCCGAGGGGAACCCTGTGGTTGGCATGCACATACAAATGGACGAACGGA
TAAACCTTTTCACGCCCTTTTAAATATCCGATTATTCTAATAAACGCTCTTTTCTCTTAGGTTTACCCGC
CAATATATCCTGTCAAACACTGATAGTTTAATTCCCGATCTAGTAACATAGATGACACCGCGCGCGATAA
TTTATCCTAGTTTGCGCGCTATATTTTGTTTTCTATCGCGTATTAAATGTATAATTGCGGGACTCTAATC
ATAAAAACCCATCTCATAAATAACGTCATGCATTACATGTTAATTATTACATGCTTAACGTAATTCAACA
GAAATTATATGATAATCATCGCAAGACCGGCAACAGGATTCAATCTTAAGAAACTTTATTGCCAAATGTT
TGAACGATCGGGGAAATTCGAGCTGGTCACCTGTAATTCACACGTGGTGGTGGTGGTGGTGGCTAGCTTG
TTTGCCTCCCTGCTGCGGTTTTTCACCGAAGTTCATGCCAGTCCAGCGTTTTTGCAGCAGAAAAGCCGCC
GACTTCGGTTTGCGGTCGCGAGTGAAGATCCCTTTCTTGTTACCGCCAACGCGCAATATGCCTTGCGAGG
TCGCAAAATCGGCGAAATTCCATACCTGTTCACCGACGACGGCGCTGACGCGATCAAAGACGCGGTGATA
CATATCCAGCCATGCACACTGATACTCTTCACTCCACATGTCGGTGTACATTGAGTGCAGCCCGGCTAAC
GTATCCACGCCGTATTCGGTGATGATAATCGGCTGATGCAGTTTCTCCTGCCAGGCCAGAAGTTCTTTTT
CCAGTACCTTCTCTGCCGTTTCCAAATCGCCGCTTTGGACATACCATCCGTAATAACGGTTCAGGCACAG
CACATCAAAGAGATCGCTGATGGTATCGGTGTGAGCGTCGCAGAACATTACATTGACGCAGGTGATCGGA
CGCGTCGGGTCGAGTTTACGCGTTGCTTCCGCCAGTGGCGCGAAATATTCCCGTGCACCTTGCGGACGGG
TATCCGGTTCGTTGGCAATACTCCACATCACCACGCTTGGGTGGTTTTTGTCACGCGCTATCAGCTCTTT
AATCGCCTGTAAGTGCGCTTGCTGAGTTTCCCCGTTGACTGCCTCTTCGCTGTACAGTTCTTTCGGCTTG
TTGCCCGCTTCGAAACCAATGCCTAAAGAGAGGTTAAAGCCGACAGCAGCAGTTTCATCAATCACCACGA
TGCCATGTTCATCTGCCCAGTCGAGCATCTCTTCAGCGTAAGGGTAATGCGAGGTACGGTAGGAGTTGGC
CCCAATCCAGTCCATTAATGCGTGGTCGTGCACCATCAGCACGTTATCGAATCCTTTGCCACGCAAGTCC
GCATCTTCATGACGACCAAAGCCAGTAAAGTAGAACGGTTTGTGGTTAATCAGGAACTGTTCGCCCTTCA
CTGCCACTGACCGGATGCCGACGCGAAGCGGGTAGATATCACACTCTGTCTGGCTTTTGGCTGTGACGCA
CAGTTCATAGAGATAACCTTCACCCGGTTGCCAGAGGTGCGGATTCACCACTTGCAAAGTCCCGCTAGTG
CCTTGTCCAGTTGCAACCACCTGTTGATCCGCATCACGCAGTTCAACGCTGACATCACCATTGGCCACCA
CCTGCCAGTCAACAGACGCGTGGTTACAGTCTTGCGCGACATGCGTCACCACGGTGATATCGTCCACCCA
GGTGTTCGGCGTGGTGTAGAGCATTACGCTGCGATGGATTCCGGCATAGTTAAAGAAATCATGGAAGTAA
GACTGCTTTTTCTTGCCGTTTTCGTCGGTAATCACCATTCCCGGCGGGATAGTCTGCCAGTTCAGTTCGT
TGTTCACACAAACGGTGATACGTACACTTTTCCCGGCAATAACATACGGCGTGACATCGGCTTCAAATGG
CGTATAGCCGCCCTGATGCTCCATCACTTCCTGATTATTGACCCACACTTTGCCGTAATGAGTGACCGCA
TCGAAACGCAGCACGATACGCTGGCCTGCCCAACCTTTCGGTATAAAGACTTCGCGCTGATACCAGACGT
TGCCCGCATAATTACGAATATCTGCATCGGCGAACTGATCGTTAAAACTGCCTGGCACAGCAATTGCCCG
GCTTTCTTGTAACGCGCTTTCCCACCAACGCTGATCAATTCCACAGTTTTCGCGATCCAGACTGAATGCC
CACAGGCCGTCGAGTTTTTTGATTTCACGGGTTGGGGTTTCTACAGGACGGACGAGTCGTCGGTTCTGTA
ACTATCATCATCATCATAGACACACGAAATAAAGTAATCAGATTATCAGTTAAAGCTATGTAATATTTAC
ACCATAACCAATCAATTAAAAAATAGATCAGTTTAAAGAAAGATCAAAGCTCAAAAAAATAAAAAGAGAA
AAGGGTCCTAACCAAGAAAATGAAGGAGAAAAACTAGAAATTTACCCTCAGATCTACCATGGTCAAGAGT
CCCCCGTGTTCTCTCCAAATGAAATGAACTTCCTTATATAGAGGAAGGGTCTTGCGAAGGATAGTGGGAT
TGTGCGTCATCCCTTACGTCAGTGGAGATATCACATCAATCCACTTGCTTTGAAGACGTGGTTGGAACGT
CTTCTTTTTCCACGATGCTCCTCGTGGGTGGGGGTCCATCTTTGGGACCACTGTCGGCAGAGGCATCTTC
AACGATGGCCTTTCCTTTATCGCAATGATGGCATTTGTAGGAGCCACCTTCCTTTTCCACTATCTTCACA
ATAAAGTGACAGATAGCTGGGCAATGGAATCCGAGGAGGTTTCCGGATATTACCCTTTGTTGAAAAGTCT
CAATTGCCCTTTGGTCTTCTGAGACTGTATCTTTGATATTTTTGGAGTAGACAAGTGTGTCGTGCTCCAC
CATGTTGACGAAGATTTTCTTCTTGTCATTGAGTCGTAAGAGACTCTGTATGAACTGTTCGCCAGTCTTT
ACGGCGAGTTCTGTTAGGTCCTCTATTTGAATCTTTGACTCCATGAAGCTAAACTGAAGGCGGGAAACGA
CAATCTGATCCAAGCTCAAGCTGCTCTAGCATTCGCCATTCAGGCTGCGCAACTGTTGGGAAGGGCGATC
GGTGCGGGCCTCTTCGCTATTACGCCAGCTGGCGAAAGGGGGATGTGCTGCAAGGCGATTAAGTTGGGTA
ACGCCAGGGTTTTCCCAGTCACGACGTTGTAAAACGACGGCCAGTGCCAAGCTTGCATGCCTGCAGTTAA
TTAAGAAAGGCGGACAGGTATCCGGTAATCTGCTGCTTGCAAACTTAATTAAGTTTGCAAGCAGCAGATT
ACGCGCAGAAAAAAAGGGTCTCAAGGAGATCCTTTGGATCACAAAAAAAAAGCCCGCTCATTAGGCGGGT
TAAATTCCCGGGTACTGCAGCCGATTCATTAATGCAGGTTAACCTGGCTTATCGAAATTAATACGACTCA
CTATAGGGAGACCGGCAGATCTGATCCCTACTCCAAAAATGTCAAAGATACAGTCTCAGAAGACCAAAGG
GCTGTTGAGACTTTTCAACAAAGGGTAATTTCGGGAAACCTCCTCGGATTCCATTGCCCAGCTATCTGTC
ACCTCATCGAAAGGACAGTAGAAAAGGAAGGTGGCTCCTACAAATGCCATCATTGCGATAAAGGAAAGAC
TATCATTCAAGATGCCTCTGCCGACAGTGGTCCCAAAGATGGACCCCCATCCACGAGGAGCATCGTGGGA
AAAGAAGACGTTCCAACCACGTCTTCAAGGCAAGTGGATTGATGTGACATCTCCACTGACGTAAGGGATG
ACGCACAATCCCACCCCTACTCCAAAAATGTCAAAGATACTGTCTCAGAAGACCAAAGGGCTAT
