>Addgene plasmid #84228 | Osa-pCAMBIA-1301-STTM820 | depositor partial sequence | sequence record 160776 | Backbone sequence
GATCTGAGGGTAAATTTCTAGTTTTTCTCCTTCATTTTCTTGGTTAGGACCCTTTTCTCTTTTTATTTTT
TTGAGCTTTGATCTTTCTTTAAACTGATCTATTTTTTAATTGATTGGTTATGGTGTAAATATTACATAGC
TTTAACTGATAATCTGATTACTTTATTTCGTGTGTCTATGATGATGATGATAGTTACAGAACCGACGACT
CGTCCGTCCTGTAGAAACCCCAACCCGTGAAATCAAAAAACTCGACGGCCTGTGGGCATTCAGTCTGGAT
CGCGAAAACTGTGGAATTGATCAGCGTTGGTGGGAAAGCGCGTTACAAGAAAGCCGGGCAATTGCTGTGC
CAGGCAGTTTTAACGATCAGTTCGCCGATGCAGATATTCGTAATTATGCGGGCAACGTCTGGTATCAGCG
CGAAGTCTTTATACCGAAAGGTTGGGCAGGCCAGCGTATCGTGCTGCGTTTCGATGCGGTCACTCATTAC
GGCAAAGTGTGGGTCAATAATCAGGAAGTGATGGAGCATCAGGGCGGCTATACGCCATTTGAAGCCGATG
TCACGCCGTATGTTATTGCCGGGAAAAGTGTACGTATCACCGTTTGTGTGAACAACGAACTGAACTGGCA
GACTATCCCGCCGGGAATGGTGATTACCGACGAAAACGGCAAGAAAAAGCAGTCTTACTTCCATGATTTC
TTTAACTATGCCGGAATCCATCGCAGCGTAATGCTCTACACCACGCCGAACACCTGGGTGGACGATATCA
CCGTGGTGACGCATGTCGCGCAAGACTGTAACCACGCGTCTGTTGACTGGCAGGTGGTGGCCAATGGTGA
TGTCAGCGTTGAACTGCGTGATGCGGATCAACAGGTGGTTGCAACTGGACAAGGCACTAGCGGGACTTTG
CAAGTGGTGAATCCGCACCTCTGGCAACCGGGTGAAGGTTATCTCTATGAACTCGAAGTCACAGCCAAAA
GCCAGACAGAGTCTGATATCTACCCGCTTCGCGTCGGCATCCGGTCAGTGGCAGTGAAGGGCCAACAGTT
CCTGATTAACCACAAACCGTTCTACTTTACTGGCTTTGGTCGTCATGAAGATGCGGACTTACGTGGCAAA
GGATTCGATAACGTGCTGATGGTGCACGACCACGCATTAATGGACTGGATTGGGGCCAACTCCTACCGTA
CCTCGCATTACCCTTACGCTGAAGAGATGCTCGACTGGGCAGATGAACATGGCATCGTGGTGATTGATGA
AACTGCTGCTGTCGGCTTTCAGCTGTCTTTAGGCATTGGTTTCGAAGCGGGCAACAAGCCGAAAGAACTG
TACAGCGAAGAGGCAGTCAACGGGGAAACTCAGCAAGCGCACTTACAGGCGATTAAAGAGCTGATAGCGC
GTGACAAAAACCACCCAAGCGTGGTGATGTGGAGTATTGCCAACGAACCGGATACCCGTCCGCAAGGTGC
ACGGGAATATTTCGCGCCACTGGCGGAAGCAACGCGTAAACTCGACCCGACGCGTCCGATCACCTGCGTC
AATGTAATGTTCTGCGACGCTCACACCGATACCATCAGCGATCTCTTTGATGTGCTGTGCCTGAACCGTT
ATTACGGATGGTATGTCCAAAGCGGCGATTTGGAAACGGCAGAGAAGGTACTGGAAAAAGAACTTCTGGC
CTGGCAGGAGAAACTGCATCAGCCGATTATCATCACCGAATACGGCGTGGATACGTTAGCCGGGCTGCAC
TCAATGTACACCGACATGTGGAGTGAAGAGTATCAGTGTGCATGGCTGGATATGTATCACCGCGTCTTTG
ATCGCGTCAGCGCCGTCGTCGGTGAACAGGTATGGAATTTCGCCGATTTTGCGACCTCGCAAGGCATATT
GCGCGTTGGCGGTAACAAGAAAGGGATCTTCACTCGCGACCGCAAACCGAAGTCGGCGGCTTTTCTGCTG
CAAAAACGCTGGACTGGCATGAACTTCGGTGAAAAACCGCAGCAGGGAGGCAAACAAGCTAGCCACCACC
ACCACCACCACGTGTGAATTACAGGTGACCAGCTCGAATTTCCCCGATCGTTCAAACATTTGGCAATAAA
GTTTCTTAAGATTGAATCCTGTTGCCGGTCTTGCGATGATTATCATATAATTTCTGTTGAATTACGTTAA
GCATGTAATAATTAACATGTAATGCATGACGTTATTTATGAGATGGGTTTTTATGATTAGAGTCCCGCAA
TTATACATTTAATACGCGATAGAAAACAAAATATAGCGCGCAAACTAGGATAAATTATCGCGCGCGGTGT
CATCTATGTTACTAGATCGGGAATTAAACTATCAGTGTTTGACAGGATATATTGGCGGGTAAACCTAAGA
GAAAAGAGCGTTTATTAGAATAACGGATATTTAAAAGGGCGTGAAAAGGTTTATCCGTTCGTCCATTTGT
ATGTGCATGCCAACCACAGGGTTCCCCTCGGGATCAAAGTACTTTGATCCAACCCCTCCGCTGCTATAGT
GCAGTCGGCTTCTGACGTTCAGTGCAGCCGTCTTCTGAAAACGACATGTCGCACAAGTCCTAAGTTACGC
GACAGGCTGCCGCCCTGCCCTTTTCCTGGCGTTTTCTTGTCGCGTGTTTTAGTCGCATAAAGTAGAATAC
TTGCGACTAGAACCGGAGACATTACGCCATGAACAAGAGCGCCGCCGCTGGCCTGCTGGGCTATGCCCGC
GTCAGCACCGACGACCAGGACTTGACCAACCAACGGGCCGAACTGCACGCGGCCGGCTGCACCAAGCTGT
TTTCCGAGAAGATCACCGGCACCAGGCGCGACCGCCCGGAGCTGGCCAGGATGCTTGACCACCTACGCCC
TGGCGACGTTGTGACAGTGACCAGGCTAGACCGCCTGGCCCGCAGCACCCGCGACCTACTGGACATTGCC
GAGCGCATCCAGGAGGCCGGCGCGGGCCTGCGTAGCCTGGCAGAGCCGTGGGCCGACACCACCACGCCGG
CCGGCCGCATGGTGTTGACCGTGTTCGCCGGCATTGCCGAGTTCGAGCGTTCCCTAATCATCGACCGCAC
CCGGAGCGGGCGCGAGGCCGCCAAGGCCCGAGGCGTGAAGTTTGGCCCCCGCCCTACCCTCACCCCGGCA
CAGATCGCGCACGCCCGCGAGCTGATCGACCAGGAAGGCCGCACCGTGAAAGAGGCGGCTGCACTGCTTG
GCGTGCATCGCTCGACCCTGTACCGCGCACTTGAGCGCAGCGAGGAAGTGACGCCCACCGAGGCCAGGCG
GCGCGGTGCCTTCCGTGAGGACGCATTGACCGAGGCCGACGCCCTGGCGGCCGCCGAGAATGAACGCCAA
GAGGAACAAGCATGAAACCGCACCAGGACGGCCAGGACGAACCGTTTTTCATTACCGAAGAGATCGAGGC
GGAGATGATCGCGGCCGGGTACGTGTTCGAGCCGCCCGCGCACGTCTCAACCGTGCGGCTGCATGAAATC
CTGGCCGGTTTGTCTGATGCCAAGCTGGCGGCCTGGCCGGCCAGCTTGGCCGCTGAAGAAACCGAGCGCC
GCCGTCTAAAAAGGTGATGTGTATTTGAGTAAAACAGCTTGCGTCATGCGGTCGCTGCGTATATGATGCG
ATGAGTAAATAAACAAATACGCAAGGGGAACGCATGAAGGTTATCGCTGTACTTAACCAGAAAGGCGGGT
CAGGCAAGACGACCATCGCAACCCATCTAGCCCGCGCCCTGCAACTCGCCGGGGCCGATGTTCTGTTAGT
CGATTCCGATCCCCAGGGCAGTGCCCGCGATTGGGCGGCCGTGCGGGAAGATCAACCGCTAACCGTTGTC
GGCATCGACCGCCCGACGATTGACCGCGACGTGAAGGCCATCGGCCGGCGCGACTTCGTAGTGATCGACG
GAGCGCCCCAGGCGGCGGACTTGGCTGTGTCCGCGATCAAGGCAGCCGACTTCGTGCTGATTCCGGTGCA
GCCAAGCCCTTACGACATATGGGCCACCGCCGACCTGGTGGAGCTGGTTAAGCAGCGCATTGAGGTCACG
GATGGAAGGCTACAAGCGGCCTTTGTCGTGTCGCGGGCGATCAAAGGCACGCGCATCGGCGGTGAGGTTG
CCGAGGCGCTGGCCGGGTACGAGCTGCCCATTCTTGAGTCCCGTATCACGCAGCGCGTGAGCTACCCAGG
CACTGCCGCCGCCGGCACAACCGTTCTTGAATCAGAACCCGAGGGCGACGCTGCCCGCGAGGTCCAGGCG
CTGGCCGCTGAAATTAAATCAAAACTCATTTGAGTTAATGAGGTAAAGAGAAAATGAGCAAAAGCACAAA
CACGCTAAGTGCCGGCCGTCCGAGCGCACGCAGCAGCAAGGCTGCAACGTTGGCCAGCCTGGCAGACACG
CCAGCCATGAAGCGGGTCAACTTTCAGTTGCCGGCGGAGGATCACACCAAGCTGAAGATGTACGCGGTAC
GCCAAGGCAAGACCATTACCGAGCTGCTATCTGAATACATCGCGCAGCTACCAGAGTAAATGAGCAAATG
AATAAATGAGTAGATGAATTTTAGCGGCTAAAGGAGGCGGCATGGAAAATCAAGAACAACCAGGCACCGA
CGCCGTGGAATGCCCCATGTGTGGAGGAACGGGCGGTTGGCCAGGCGTAAGCGGCTGGGTTGTCTGCCGG
CCCTGCAATGGCACTGGAACCCCCAAGCCCGAGGAATCGGCGTGAGCGGTCGCAAACCATCCGGCCCGGT
ACAAATCGGCGCGGCGCTGGGTGATGACCTGGTGGAGAAGTTGAAGGCCGCGCAGGCCGCCCAGCGGCAA
CGCATCGAGGCAGAAGCACGCCCCGGTGAATCGTGGCAAGCGGCCGCTGATCGAATCCGCAAAGAATCCC
GGCAACCGCCGGCAGCCGGTGCGCCGTCGATTAGGAAGCCGCCCAAGGGCGACGAGCAACCAGATTTTTT
CGTTCCGATGCTCTATGACGTGGGCACCCGCGATAGTCGCAGCATCATGGACGTGGCCGTTTTCCGTCTG
TCGAAGCGTGACCGACGAGCTGGCGAGGTGATCCGCTACGAGCTTCCAGACGGGCACGTAGAGGTTTCCG
CAGGGCCGGCCGGCATGGCCAGTGTGTGGGATTACGACCTGGTACTGATGGCGGTTTCCCATCTAACCGA
ATCCATGAACCGATACCGGGAAGGGAAGGGAGACAAGCCCGGCCGCGTGTTCCGTCCACACGTTGCGGAC
GTACTCAAGTTCTGCCGGCGAGCCGATGGCGGAAAGCAGAAAGACGACCTGGTAGAAACCTGCATTCGGT
TAAACACCACGCACGTTGCCATGCAGCGTACGAAGAAGGCCAAGAACGGCCGCCTGGTGACGGTATCCGA
GGGTGAAGCCTTGATTAGCCGCTACAAGATCGTAAAGAGCGAAACCGGGCGGCCGGAGTACATCGAGATC
GAGCTAGCTGATTGGATGTACCGCGAGATCACAGAAGGCAAGAACCCGGACGTGCTGACGGTTCACCCCG
ATTACTTTTTGATCGATCCCGGCATCGGCCGTTTTCTCTACCGCCTGGCACGCCGCGCCGCAGGCAAGGC
AGAAGCCAGATGGTTGTTCAAGACGATCTACGAACGCAGTGGCAGCGCCGGAGAGTTCAAGAAGTTCTGT
TTCACCGTGCGCAAGCTGATCGGGTCAAATGACCTGCCGGAGTACGATTTGAAGGAGGAGGCGGGGCAGG
CTGGCCCGATCCTAGTCATGCGCTACCGCAACCTGATCGAGGGCGAAGCATCCGCCGGTTCCTAATGTAC
GGAGCAGATGCTAGGGCAAATTGCCCTAGCAGGGGAAAAAGGTCGAAAAGGTCTCTTTCCTGTGGATAGC
ACGTACATTGGGAACCCAAAGCCGTACATTGGGAACCGGAACCCGTACATTGGGAACCCAAAGCCGTACA
TTGGGAACCGGTCACACATGTAAGTGACTGATATAAAAGAGAAAAAAGGCGATTTTTCCGCCTAAAACTC
TTTAAAACTTATTAAAACTCTTAAAACCCGCCTGGCCTGTGCATAACTGTCTGGCCAGCGCACAGCCGAA
GAGCTGCAAAAAGCGCCTACCCTTCGGTCGCTGCGCTCCCTACGCCCCGCCGCTTCGCGTCGGCCTATCG
CGGCCGCTGGCCGCTCAAAAATGGCTGGCCTACGGCCAGGCAATCTACCAGGGCGCGGACAAGCCGCGCC
GTCGCCACTCGACCGCCGGCGCCCACATCAAGGCACCCTGCCTCGCGCGTTTCGGTGATGACGGTGAAAA
CCTCTGACACATGCAGCTCCCGGAGACGGTCACAGCTTGTCTGTAAGCGGATGCCGGGAGCAGACAAGCC
CGTCAGGGCGCGTCAGCGGGTGTTGGCGGGTGTCGGGGCGCAGCCATGACCCAGTCACGTAGCGATAGCG
GAGTGTATACTGGCTTAACTATGCGGCATCAGAGCAGATTGTACTGAGAGTGCACCATATGCGGTGTGAA
ATACCGCACAGATGCGTAAGGAGAAAATACCGCATCAGGCGCTCTTCCGCTTCCTCGCTCACTGACTCGC
TGCGCTCGGTCGTTCGGCTGCGGCGAGCGGTATCAGCTCACTCAAAGGCGGTAATACGGTTATCCACAGA
ATCAGGGGATAACGCAGGAAAGAACATGTGAGCAAAAGGCCAGCAAAAGGCCAGGAACCGTAAAAAGGCC
GCGTTGCTGGCGTTTTTCCATAGGCTCCGCCCCCCTGACGAGCATCACAAAAATCGACGCTCAAGTCAGA
GGTGGCGAAACCCGACAGGACTATAAAGATACCAGGCGTTTCCCCCTGGAAGCTCCCTCGTGCGCTCTCC
TGTTCCGACCCTGCCGCTTACCGGATACCTGTCCGCCTTTCTCCCTTCGGGAAGCGTGGCGCTTTCTCAT
AGCTCACGCTGTAGGTATCTCAGTTCGGTGTAGGTCGTTCGCTCCAAGCTGGGCTGTGTGCACGAACCCC
CCGTTCAGCCCGACCGCTGCGCCTTATCCGGTAACTATCGTCTTGAGTCCAACCCGGTAAGACACGACTT
ATCGCCACTGGCAGCAGCCACTGGTAACAGGATTAGCAGAGCGAGGTATGTAGGCGGTGCTACAGAGTTC
TTGAAGTGGTGGCCTAACTACGGCTACACTAGAAGGACAGTATTTGGTATCTGCGCTCTGCTGAAGCCAG
TTACCTTCGGAAAAAGAGTTGGTAGCTCTTGATCCGGCAAACAAACCACCGCTGGTAGCGGTGGTTTTTT
TGTTTGCAAGCAGCAGATTACGCGCAGAAAAAAAGGATCTCAAGAAGATCCTTTGATCTTTTCTACGGGG
TCTGACGCTCAGTGGAACGAAAACTCACGTTAAGGGATTTTGGTCATGCATTCTAGGTACTAAAACAATT
CATCCAGTAAAATATAATATTTTATTTTCTCCCAATCAGGCTTGATCCCCAGTAAGTCAAAAAATAGCTC
GACATACTGTTCTTCCCCGATATCCTCCCTGATCGACCGGACGCAGAAGGCAATGTCATACCACTTGTCC
GCCCTGCCGCTTCTCCCAAGATCAATAAAGCCACTTACTTTGCCATCTTTCACAAAGATGTTGCTGTCTC
CCAGGTCGCCGTGGGAAAAGACAAGTTCCTCTTCGGGCTTTTCCGTCTTTAAAAAATCATACAGCTCGCG
CGGATCTTTAAATGGAGTGTCTTCTTCCCAGTTTTCGCAATCCACATCGGCCAGATCGTTATTCAGTAAG
TAATCCAATTCGGCTAAGCGGCTGTCTAAGCTATTCGTATAGGGACAATCCGATATGTCGATGGAGTGAA
AGAGCCTGATGCACTCCGCATACAGCTCGATAATCTTTTCAGGGCTTTGTTCATCTTCATACTCTTCCGA
GCAAAGGACGCCATCGGCCTCACTCATGAGCAGATTGCTCCAGCCATCATGCCGTTCAAAGTGCAGGACC
TTTGGAACAGGCAGCTTTCCTTCCAGCCATAGCATCATGTCCTTTTCCCGTTCCACATCATAGGTGGTCC
CTTTATACCGGCTGTCCGTCATTTTTAAATATAGGTTTTCATTTTCTCCCACCAGCTTATATACCTTAGC
AGGAGACATTCCTTCCGTATCTTTTACGCAGCGGTATTTTTCGATCAGTTTTTTCAATTCCGGTGATATT
CTCATTTTAGCCATTTATTATTTCCTTCCTCTTTTCTACAGTATTTAAAGATACCCCAAGAAGCTAATTA
TAACAAGACGAACTCCAATTCACTGTTCCTTGCATTCTAAAACCTTAAATACCAGAAAACAGCTTTTTCA
AAGTTGTTTTCAAAGTTGGCGTATAACATAGTATCGACGGAGCCGATTTTGAAACCGCGGTGATCACAGG
CAGCAACGCTCTGTCATCGTTACAATCAACATGCTACCCTCCGCGAGATCATCCGTGTTTCAAACCCGGC
AGCTTAGTTGCCGTTCTTCCGAATAGCATCGGTAACATGAGCAAAGTCTGCCGCCTTACAACGGCTCTCC
CGCTGACGCCGTCCCGGACTGATGGGCTGCCTGTATCGAGTGGTGATTTTGTGCCGAGCTGCCGGTCGGG
GAGCTGTTGGCTGGCTGGTGGCAGGATATATTGTGGTGTAAACAAATTGACGCTTAGACAACTTAATAAC
ACATTGCGGACGTTTTTAATGTACTGAATTAACGCCGAATTAATTCGGGGGATCTGGATTTTAGTACTGG
ATTTTGGTTTTAGGAATTAGAAATTTTATTGATAGAAGTATTTTACAAATACAAATACATACTAAGGGTT
TCTTATATGCTCAACACATGAGCGAAACCCTATAGGAACCCTAATTCCCTTATCTGGGAACTACTCACAC
ATTATTATGGAGAAACTCGAGCTTGTCGATCGACAGATCCGGTCGGCATCTACTCTATTTCTTTGCCCTC
GGACGAGTGCTGGGGCGTCGGTTTCCACTATCGGCGAGTACTTCTACACAGCCATCGGTCCAGACGGCCG
CGCTTCTGCGGGCGATTTGTGTACGCCCGACAGTCCCGGCTCCGGATCGGACGATTGCGTCGCATCGACC
CTGCGCCCAAGCTGCATCATCGAAATTGCCGTCAACCAAGCTCTGATAGAGTTGGTCAAGACCAATGCGG
AGCATATACGCCCGGAGTCGTGGCGATCCTGCAAGCTCCGGATGCCTCCGCTCGAAGTAGCGCGTCTGCT
GCTCCATACAAGCCAACCACGGCCTCCAGAAGAAGATGTTGGCGACCTCGTATTGGGAATCCCCGAACAT
CGCCTCGCTCCAGTCAATGACCGCTGTTATGCGGCCATTGTCCGTCAGGACATTGTTGGAGCCGAAATCC
GCGTGCACGAGGTGCCGGACTTCGGGGCAGTCCTCGGCCCAAAGCATCAGCTCATCGAGAGCCTGCGCGA
CGGACGCACTGACGGTGTCGTCCATCACAGTTTGCCAGTGATACACATGGGGATCAGCAATCGCGCATAT
GAAATCACGCCATGTAGTGTATTGACCGATTCCTTGCGGTCCGAATGGGCCGAACCCGCTCGTCTGGCTA
AGATCGGCCGCAGCGATCGCATCCATAGCCTCCGCGACCGGTTGTAGAACAGCGGGCAGTTCGGTTTCAG
GCAGGTCTTGCAACGTGACACCCTGTGCACGGCGGGAGATGCAATAGGTCAGGCTCTCGCTAAACTCCCC
AATGTCAAGCACTTCCGGAATCGGGAGCGCGGCCGATGCAAAGTGCCGATAAACATAACGATCTTTGTAG
AAACCATCGGCGCAGCTATTTACCCGCAGGACATATCCACGCCCTCCTACATCGAAGCTGAAAGCACGAG
ATTCTTCGCCCTCCGAGAGCTGCATCAGGTCGGAGACGCTGTCGAACTTTTCGATCAGAAACTTCTCGAC
AGACGTCGCGGTGAGTTCAGGCTTTTTCATATCTCATTGCCCCCCGGGATCTGCGAAAGCTCGAGAGAGA
TAGATTTGTAGAGAGAGACTGGTGATTTCAGCGTGTCCTCTCCAAATGAAATGAACTTCCTTATATAGAG
GAAGGTCTTGCGAAGGATAGTGGGATTGTGCGTCATCCCTTACGTCAGTGGAGATATCACATCAATCCAC
TTGCTTTGAAGACGTGGTTGGAACGTCTTCTTTTTCCACGATGCTCCTCGTGGGTGGGGGTCCATCTTTG
GGACCACTGTCGGCAGAGGCATCTTGAACGATAGCCTTTCCTTTATCGCAATGATGGCATTTGTAGGTGC
CACCTTCCTTTTCTACTGTCCTTTTGATGAAGTGACAGATAGCTGGGCAATGGAATCCGAGGAGGTTTCC
CGATATTACCCTTTGTTGAAAAGTCTCAATAGCCCTTTGGTCTTCTGAGACTGTATCTTTGATATTCTTG
GAGTAGACGAGAGTGTCGTGCTCCACCATGTTATCACATCAATCCACTTGCTTTGAAGACGTGGTTGGAA
CGTCTTCTTTTTCCACGATGCTCCTCGTGGGTGGGGGTCCATCTTTGGGACCACTGTCGGCAGAGGCATC
TTGAACGATAGCCTTTCCTTTATCGCAATGATGGCATTTGTAGGTGCCACCTTCCTTTTCTACTGTCCTT
TTGATGAAGTGACAGATAGCTGGGCAATGGAATCCGAGGAGGTTTCCCGATATTACCCTTTGTTGAAAAG
TCTCAATAGCCCTTTGGTCTTCTGAGACTGTATCTTTGATATTCTTGGAGTAGACGAGAGTGTCGTGCTC
CACCATGTTGGCAAGCTGCTCTAGCCAATACGCAAACCGCCTCTCCCCGCGCGTTGGCCGATTCATTAAT
GCAGCTGGCACGACAGGTTTCCCGACTGGAAAGCGGGCAGTGAGCGCAACGCAATTAATGTGAGTTAGCT
CACTCATTAGGCACCCCAGGCTTTACACTTTATGCTTCCGGCTCGTATGTTGTGTGGAATTGTGAGCGGA
TAACAATTTCACACAGGAAACAGCTATGACCATGATTACGAATTCGAGCTCGGTACCCGGGGATCCTCTA
GAGTCGACCTGCAGGCATGCAAGCTTGGCACTGGCCGTCGTTTTACAACGTCGTGACTGGGAAAACCCTG
GCGTTACCCAACTTAATCGCCTTGCAGCACATCCCCCTTTCGCCAGCTGGCGTAATAGCGAAGAGGCCCG
CACCGATCGCCCTTCCCAACAGTTGCGCAGCCTGAATGGCGAATGCTAGAGCAGCTTGAGCTTGGATCAG
ATTGTCGTTTCCCGCCTTCAGTTTAGCTTCATGGAGTCAAAGATTCAAATAGAGGACCTAACAGAACTCG
CCGTAAAGACTGGCGAACAGTTCATACAGAGTCTCTTACGACTCAATGACAAGAAGAAAATCTTCGTCAA
CATGGTGGAGCACGACACACTTGTCTACTCCAAAAATATCAAAGATACAGTCTCAGAAGACCAAAGGGCA
ATTGAGACTTTTCAACAAAGGGTAATATCCGGAAACCTCCTCGGATTCCATTGCCCAGCTATCTGTCACT
TTATTGTGAAGATAGTGGAAAAGGAAGGTGGCTCCTACAAATGCCATCATTGCGATAAAGGAAAGGCCAT
CGTTGAAGATGCCTCTGCCGACAGTGGTCCCAAAGATGGACCCCCACCCACGAGGAGCATCGTGGAAAAA
GAAGACGTTCCAACCACGTCTTCAAAGCAAGTGGATTGATGTGATATCTCCACTGACGTAAGGGATGACG
CACAATCCCACTATCCTTCGCAAGACCCTTCCTCTATATAAGGAAGTTCATTTCATTTGGAGAGAACACG
GGGGACTCTTGACCATGGTA
