>Addgene plasmid #84228 | Osa-pCAMBIA-1301-STTM820 | depositor partial sequence | sequence record 174510 | STTM820
CATTTGGAGAGGACAGCCCAAGCTTCTGGTCCATCCCTAACGAGGCCGAGTTGTTGTTGTTATGGTCTAA
TTTAAATATGGTCTAAAGAAGAAGAATCTGGTCCATCCCTAACGAGGCCGAGAATTCGGTACGCTGAAAT
CACCAG
